Addgene plasmid #143905: TFORF1020
Purpose: Lentiviral vector for overexpressing transcription factor ORFs with unique 24-bp barcodes. Barcodes facilitate identification of transcription factors in pooled screens.
Depositing lab: Feng Zhang. Depositing organization: Broad Institute. Publication: A transcription factor atlas of directed differentiation. Joung J, Ma S, Tay T, Geiger-Schuller KR, Kirchgatterer PC, Verdine VK, Guo B, Arias-Garcia MA, Allen WE, Singh A, Kuksenko O, Abudayyeh OO, Gootenberg JS, Fu Z, Macrae RK, Buenrostro JD, Regev A, Zhang F. Cell. 2023 Jan 5;186(1):209-229.e26. doi: 10.1016/j.cell.2022.11.026. PubMed 36608654.
Backbone
  Vector backbone: pLX_TRC317
  Backbone manufacturer: Broad Institute Genetic Perturbation Platform
  Backbone size w/o insert (bp): 8264
  Vector type: Mammalian Expression, Lentiviral
  Selectable markers: Puromycin
Growth in bacteria
  Bacterial resistance: Ampicillin, 100 μg/mL
  Growth temperature: 37°C
  Growth strain: NEB Stable
  Copy number: High Copy
Gene/Insert
  Gene/Insert name: ZXDC
  Species: H. sapiens (human)
  Insert size (bp): 2678
  Entrez Gene: ZXDC (a.k.a. ZXDL, FLJ13861, FLJ36477, FLJ37830, MGC11349, DKFZp547N024)
  Promoter: EF1a
  Cloning method: Unknown
  Sequencing primers: 5′ GGGTGGAGACTGAAGTTAGGCCAG; 3′ CACATAGCGTAAAAGGAGCAACATAG
Terms and licenses: Academic/Nonprofit Terms; Industry Terms: Not Available to Industry
Depositor comments: NM_025112,ENST00000389709 . The transcription factor ORF portion of this plasmid was synthesized by Genewiz. Please test multiple small colonies in case of plasmid recombination. To make this collection available in a timely manner, a portion of this collection was not fully sequenced by Addgene. If an Addgene verified full plasmid sequence is not available, please contact us prior to placing an order to request the full sequence.
How to cite: TFORF1020 was a gift from Feng Zhang (Addgene plasmid # 143905 ; http://n2t.net/addgene:143905 ; RRID:Addgene_143905)
