[The description below was written by a language model from this plasmid's Addgene catalogue record and pLannotate feature annotations shown in this document.]
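Description:
TFORF1020 is a third-generation-style, self-inactivating lentiviral expression plasmid built on the pLX_TRC317 backbone and carrying the human transcription factor ZXDC as its open reading frame. It belongs to a barcoded transcription factor ORF collection in which each clone carries a unique 24-bp barcode, so that the factor delivered to a given cell can be identified by sequencing in pooled overexpression screens such as directed-differentiation experiments. In bacteria the plasmid is maintained by a high-copy ColE1/pUC-type origin and selected through the β-lactamase (AmpR) gene. An f1 origin and remnants of a lac/T7/T3 cloning region are also present in the backbone. The depositor notes that the plasmid can recombine, as is common for LTR-containing vectors.

The viral cassette begins with an RSV promoter fused to a truncated HIV-1 5' LTR, which allows Tat-independent production of genomic RNA. This is followed by the Ψ packaging signal with a short gag fragment and by the Rev response element for nuclear export of the unspliced transcript. An SV40 early promoter drives puromycin N-acetyltransferase for selection of transduced mammalian cells. A cPPT/CTS element, which aids nuclear import of the reverse-transcribed genome, precedes the main expression unit. There, the constitutive EF-1α promoter drives the ZXDC coding sequence, which the annotation describes as a cofactor that cooperates with CIITA in MHC class I and II gene transcription. A WPRE lies downstream to enhance transcript stability and expression, followed by the ΔU3 3' LTR and an SV40 polyadenylation signal. The barcode itself is not annotated in the feature table. The short region between the ORF and the WPRE, where only a small U6 promoter-like fragment is called, is a plausible location, but the record does not confirm it.
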