Features (pLannotate 1.2.2; 31 found; start..end, strand, type, name):
      5..231     +  promoter       RSV promoter: Rous sarcoma virus enhancer/promoter
    232..412     +  LTR            5' LTR (truncated): truncated 5' long terminal repeat (LTR) from HIV-1
    459..584     +  misc_feature   HIV-1 Ψ: packaging signal of human immunodeficiency virus type 1
    568..931     +  CDS            HIV-1 gag (fragment): gag protein from human immunodeficiency virus 1; gag
   1077..1310    +  misc_feature   RRE: The Rev response element (RRE) of HIV-1 allows for Rev-dependent mRNA export from the nucleus to the cytoplasm.
   1687..1713    +  CDS            Rev (fragment): human immunodeficiency virus 1 (HIV-1) Rev protein; rev; enhances nuclear export of unspliced and incompletely spliced viral mRNAs
   1720..1743    +  promoter       SV40 promoter (fragment): SV40 early promoter
   1744..1815    +  promoter       SV40 promoter (fragment): SV40 enhancer and early promoter
   1839..1974    +  rep_origin     SV40 ori: SV40 origin of replication
   2020..2616    +  CDS            PuroR (fragment): puromycin N-acetyltransferase; pac from Streptomyces; confers resistance to puromycin
   2665..2782    +  misc_feature   cPPT/CTS: central polypurine tract and central termination sequence of HIV-1
   2847..2913    +  CDS            small t antigen (fragment): SV40 (simian virus 40) small t antigen
   2920..4098    +  promoter       EF-1α promoter: strong constitutive promoter for human elongation factor EF-1α
   4115..6688    +  CDS            ZXDC: ZXDC_HUMAN - Also known as ZXDL. Experimental evidence at protein level: Swiss-Prot protein existence level 1. Cooperates with CIITA to promote transcription of MHC class I and MHC class II genes. From Homo sapiens (Human).
   6704..6757    +  promoter       U6 promoter (fragment): RNA polymerase III promoter for human U6 snRNA
   6799..7387    +  misc_feature   WPRE: woodchuck hepatitis virus posttranscriptional regulatory element
   7438..7457    +  misc_feature   cPPT/CTS (fragment): central polypurine tract and central termination sequence of HIV-1
   7459..7692    +  LTR            3' LTR (ΔU3): self-inactivating 3' long terminal repeat (LTR) from HIV-1
   7770..7891    +  polyA_signal   SV40 poly(A) signal: SV40 polyadenylation signal
   7931..8066    +  rep_origin     SV40 ori: SV40 origin of replication
   8087..8105    -  promoter       T7 promoter: promoter for bacteriophage T7 RNA polymerase
   8113..8268    +  CDS            lacZα (fragment): LacZα fragment of β-galactosidase; lacZ fragment
   8273..8701    +  rep_origin     f1 ori (sequence partly withheld): f1 bacteriophage origin of replication; arrow indicates direction of (+) strand synthesis
   8754..8858    +  promoter       AmpR promoter: bla
   8859..9719    +  CDS            AmpR: β-lactamase; bla; confers resistance to ampicillin, carbenicillin, and related antibiotics
   9890..10478   +  rep_origin     ori: high-copy-number ColE1/pMB1/pBR322/pUC origin of replication
  10661..10753   +  CDS            lacI (fragment): lac repressor; lacI; The lac repressor binds to the lac operator to inhibit transcription in E. coli. This inhibition can be relieved by adding lactose or isopropyl-β-D-thiogalactopyranoside (IPTG).
  10766..10787   +  protein_bind   CAP binding site: CAP binding activates transcription in the presence of cAMP. E. coli catabolite activator protein
  10802..10832   +  promoter       lac promoter: promoter for the E. coli lac operon
  10836..10858   +  protein_bind   lac operator (fragment): The lac repressor binds to the lac operator to inhibit transcription in E. coli. This inhibition can be relieved by adding lactose or isopropyl-β-D-thiogalactopyranoside (IPTG). lac repressor encoded by lacI
  10901..10919   +  promoter       T3 promoter: promoter for bacteriophage T3 RNA polymerase
>Addgene plasmid #143905 | TFORF1020 | addgene full sequence | sequence record 404571 | Addgene NGS Result
TTAATGTAGTCTTATGCAATACTCTTGTAGTCTTGCAACATGGTAACGATGAGTTAGCAACATGCCTTAC
AAGGAGAGAAAAAGCACCGTGCATGCCGATTGGTGGAAGTAAGGTGGTACGATCGTGCCTTATTAGGAAG
GCAACAGACGGGTCTGACATGGATTGGACGAACCACTGAATTGCCGCATTGCAGAGATATTGTATTTAAG
TGCCTAGCTCGATACATAAACGGGTCTCTCTGGTTAGACCAGATCTGAGCCTGGGAGCTCTCTGGCTAAC
TAGGGAACCCACTGCTTAAGCCTCAATAAAGCTTGCCTTGAGTGCTTCAAGTAGTGTGTGCCCGTCTGTT
GTGTGACTCTGGTAACTAGAGATCCCTCAGACCCTTTTAGTCAGTGTGGAAAATCTCTAGCAGTGGCGCC
CGAACAGGGACTTGAAAGCGAAAGGGAAACCAGAGGAGCTCTCTCGACGCAGGACTCGGCTTGCTGAAGC
GCGCACGGCAAGAGGCGAGGGGCGGCGACTGGTGAGTACGCCAAAAATTTTGACTAGCGGAGGCTAGAAG
GAGAGAGATGGGTGCGAGAGCGTCAGTATTAAGCGGGGGAGAATTAGATCGCGATGGGAAAAAATTCGGT
TAAGGCCAGGGGGAAAGAAAAAATATAAATTAAAACATATAGTATGGGCAAGCAGGGAGCTAGAACGATT
CGCAGTTAATCCTGGCCTGTTAGAAACATCAGAAGGCTGTAGACAAATACTGGGACAGCTACAACCATCC
CTTCAGACAGGATCAGAAGAACTTAGATCATTATATAATACAGTAGCAACCCTCTATTGTGTGCATCAAA
GGATAGAGATAAAAGACACCAAGGAAGCTTTAGACAAGATAGAGGAAGAGCAAAACAAAAGTAAGACCAC
CGCACAGCAAGCGGCCGCTGATCTTCAGACCTGGAGGAGGAGATATGAGGGACAATTGGAGAAGTGAATT
ATATAAATATAAAGTAGTAAAAATTGAACCATTAGGAGTAGCACCCACCAAGGCAAAGAGAAGAGTGGTG
CAGAGAGAAAAAAGAGCAGTGGGAATAGGAGCTTTGTTCCTTGGGTTCTTGGGAGCAGCAGGAAGCACTA
TGGGCGCAGCGTCAATGACGCTGACGGTACAGGCCAGACAATTATTGTCTGGTATAGTGCAGCAGCAGAA
CAATTTGCTGAGGGCTATTGAGGCGCAACAGCATCTGTTGCAACTCACAGTCTGGGGCATCAAGCAGCTC
CAGGCAAGAATCCTGGCTGTGGAAAGATACCTAAAGGATCAACAGCTCCTGGGGATTTGGGGTTGCTCTG
GAAAACTCATTTGCACCACTGCTGTGCCTTGGAATGCTAGTTGGAGTAATAAATCTCTGGAACAGATTTG
GAATCACACGACCTGGATGGAGTGGGACAGAGAAATTAACAATTACACAAGCTTAATACACTCCTTAATT
GAAGAATCGCAAAACCAGCAAGAAAAGAATGAACAAGAATTATTGGAATTAGATAAATGGGCAAGTTTGT
GGAATTGGTTTAACATAACAAATTGGCTGTGGTATATAAAATTATTCATAATGATAGTAGGAGGCTTGGT
AGGTTTAAGAATAGTTTTTGCTGTACTTTCTATAGTGAATAGAGTTAGGCAGGGATATTCACCATTATCG
TTTCAGACCCACCTCCCAACCCCGAGGGGACCCATGCATTGCATCTCAATTAGTCAGCAACCAGGTGTGG
AAAGTCCCCAGGCTCCCCAGCAGGCAGAAGTATGCAAAGCATGCGTCTCAATTAGTCAGCAACCATAGTC
CCGCCCCTAACTCCGCCCATCCCGCCCCTAACTCCGCCCAGTTCCGCCCATTCTCCGCCCCATGGCTGAC
TAATTTTTTTTATTTATGCAGAGGCCGAGGCCGCCTCGGCCTCTGAGCTATTCCAGAAGTAGTGAGGAGG
CTTTTTTGGAGGCCTAGGCTTTTGCAAAAAGCTTTCTAGAGGTACCACCGGAGCTTACCATGACCGAGTA
CAAGCCCACGGTGCGCCTCGCCACCCGCGACGACGTCCCCAGGGCCGTACGCACCCTCGCCGCCGCGTTC
GCCGACTACCCCGCCACGCGCCACACCGTCGATCCGGACCGCCACATCGAGCGGGTCACCGAGCTGCAAG
AACTCTTCCTCACGCGCGTCGGGCTCGACATCGGCAAGGTGTGGGTCGCGGACGACGGCGCCGCCGTGGC
GGTCTGGACCACGCCGGAGAGCGTCGAAGCGGGGGCGGTGTTCGCCGAGATCGGCCCGCGCATGGCCGAG
TTGAGCGGTTCCCGGCTGGCCGCGCAGCAACAGATGGAAGGCCTCCTGGCGCCGCACCGGCCCAAGGAGC
CCGCGTGGTTCCTGGCCACCGTCGGCGTCTCGCCCGACCACCAGGGCAAGGGTCTGGGCAGCGCCGTCGT
GCTCCCCGGAGTGGAGGCGGCCGAGCGCGCCGGGGTGCCCGCCTTCCTGGAGACCTCCGCGCCCCGCAAC
CTCCCCTTCTACGAGCGGCTCGGCTTCACCGTCACCGCCGACGTCGAGGTGCCCGAAGGACCGCGCACCT
GGTGCATGACCCGCAAGCCCGGTGCCAGTTAACGAATTCTAGATCTTGAGACAAATGGCAGTATTCATCC
ACAATTTTAAAAGAAAAGGGGGGATTGGGGGGTACAGTGCAGGGGAAAGAATAGTAGACATAATAGCAAC
AGACATACAAACTAAAGAATTACAAAAACAAATTACAAAAATTCAAAATTTTCGGGTTTATTACAGGGAC
AGCAGAGATCCACTTTGGCGCCGGCTCGAGGCCTGCAGGTGCAAAGATGGATAAAGTTTTAAACAGAGAG
GAATCTTTGCAGCTAATGGACCTTCTAGGTCTTGAAAGGAGTGGGAATTGGCTCCGGTGCCCGTCAGTGG
GCAGAGCGCACATCGCCCACAGTCCCCGAGAAGTTGGGGGGAGGGGTCGGCAATTGAACCGGTGCCTAGA
GAAGGTGGCGCGGGGTAAACTGGGAAAGTGATGTCGTGTACTGGCTCCGCCTTTTTCCCGAGGGTGGGGG
AGAACCGTATATAAGTGCAGTAGTCGCCGTGAACGTTCTTTTTCGCAACGGGTTTGCCGCCAGAACACAG
GTAAGTGCCGTGTGTGGTTCCCGCGGGCCTGGCCTCTTTACGGGTTATGGCCCTTGCGTGCCTTGAATTA
CTTCCACCTGGCTGCAGTACGTGATTCTTGATCCCGAGCTTCGGGTTGGAAGTGGGTGGGAGAGTTCGAG
GCCTTGCGCTTAAGGAGCCCCTTCGCCTCGTGCTTGAGTTGAGGCCTGGCCTGGGCGCTGGGGCCGCCGC
GTGCGAATCTGGTGGCACCTTCGCGCCTGTCTCGCTGCTTTCGATAAGTCTCTAGCCATTTAAAATTTTT
GATGACCTGCTGCGACGCTTTTTTTCTGGCAAGATAGTCTTGTAAATGCGGGCCAAGATCTGCACACTGG
TATTTCGGTTTTTGGGGCCGCGGGCGGCGACGGGGCCCGTGCGTCCCAGCGCACATGTTCGGCGAGGCGG
GGCCTGCGAGCGCGGCCACCGAGAATCGGACGGGGGTAGTCTCAAGCTGGCCGGCCTGCTCTGGTGCCTG
GCCTCGCGCCGCCGTGTATCGCCCCGCCCTGGGCGGCAAGGCTGGCCCGGTCGGCACCAGTTGCGTGAGC
GGAAAGATGGCCGCTTCCCGGCCCTGCTGCAGGGAGCTCAAAATGGAGGACGCGGCGCTCGGGAGAGCGG
GCGGGTGAGTCACCCACACAAAGGAAAAGGGCCTTTCCGTCCTCAGCCGTCGCTTCATGTGACTCCACGG
AGTACCGGGCGCCGTCCAGGCACCTCGATTAGTTCTCGAGCTTTTGGAGTACGTCGTCTTTAGGTTGGGG
GGAGGGGTTTTATGCGATGGAGTTTCCCCACACTGAGTGGGTGGAGACTGAAGTTAGGCCAGCTTGGCAC
TTGATGTAATTCTCCTTGGAATTTGCCCTTTTTGAGTTTGGATCTTGGTTCATTCTCAAGCCTCAGACAG
TGGTTCAAAGTTTTTTTCTTCCATTTCAGGTGTCGTGAGGCTAGCACCGCCACCATGGACCTCCCGGCGC
TGCTCCCCGCCCCGACTGCGCGCGGAGGGCAACATGGCGGCGGCCCCGGCCCGCTCCGCCGAGCCCCAGC
GCCGCTCGGCGCGAGCCCCGCGCGCCGCCGCCTGCTACTGGTGCGGGGCCCTGAAGATGGCGGGCCCGGG
GCGCGGCCCGGGGAGGCCTCCGGGCCAAGCCCGCCGCCCGCCGAGGACGACAGCGACGGCGACTCTTTCT
TGGTGCTGCTGGAAGTGCCGCACGGCGGCGCTGCCGCCGAGGCTGCCGGATCACAGGAGGCCGAGCCTGG
CTCCCGTGTCAACCTGGCGAGCCGCCCCGAGCAGGGCCCCAGCGGCCCGGCCGCCCCCCCCGGCCCTGGC
GTAGCCCCGGCGGGCGCCGTCACCATCAGCAGCCAGGACCTGCTGGTGCGTCTCGACCGCGGCGTCCTCG
CGCTGTCTGCGCCGCCCGGCCCCGCAACCGCGGGCGCCGCCGCTCCCCGCCGCGCGCCCCAGGCCTCCGG
CCCCAGCACGCCCGGCTACCGCTGCCCCGAGCCGCAGTGCGCGCTGGCCTTCGCCAAGAAGCACCAGCTC
AAGGTGCACCTGCTCACGCACGGCGGCGGTCAGGGCCGGCGGCCCTTCAAGTGCCCACTGGAGGGCTGTG
GTTGGGCCTTCACAACGTCCTACAAGCTCAAGCGGCACCTGCAGTCGCACGACAAGCTGCGGCCCTTCGG
CTGTCCAGTGGGCGGCTGTGGCAAGAAGTTCACTACGGTCTATAACCTCAAGGCGCACATGAAGGGCCAC
GAGCAGGAGAGCCTGTTCAAGTGCGAGGTGTGCGCCGAGCGCTTCCCCACGCACGCCAAGCTCAGCTCCC
ACCAGCGCAGCCACTTCGAGCCCGAGCGCCCTTACAAGTGTGACTTTCCCGGCTGTGAGAAGACATTTAT
CACAGTGAGTGCCCTGTTTTCCCATAACCGAGCCCACTTCAGGGAACAAGAGCTCTTTTCCTGCTCCTTT
CCTGGGTGCAGCAAGCAGTATGATAAAGCCTGTCGGCTGAAAATTCACCTGCGGAGCCATACAGGTGAAA
GACCATTTATTTGTGACTCTGACAGCTGTGGCTGGACCTTCACCAGCATGTCCAAACTTCTAAGGCACAG
AAGGAAACATGACGATGACCGGAGGTTTACCTGCCCTGTCGAGGGCTGTGGGAAATCATTCACCAGAGCA
GAGCATCTGAAAGGCCACAGCATAACCCACCTAGGCACAAAGCCGTTCGAGTGTCCTGTGGAAGGATGTT
GCGCGAGGTTCTCCGCTCGTAGCAGTCTGTACATTCACTCTAAGAAACACGTGCAGGATGTGGGTGCTCC
GAAAAGCCGTTGCCCAGTTTCTACCTGCAACAGACTCTTCACCTCCAAGCACAGCATGAAGGCGCACATG
GTCAGACAGCACAGCCGGCGCCAAGATCTCTTACCTCAGCTAGAAGCTCCGAGTTCTCTTACTCCCAGCA
GTGAACTCAGCAGCCCAGGCCAAAGTGAGCTCACTAACATGGATCTTGCTGCACTCTTCTCTGACACACC
TGCCAATGCTAGTGGTTCTGCAGGTGGGTCGGATGAGGCTCTGAACTCCGGAATCCTGACTATTGACGTC
ACTTCTGTGAGCTCCTCTCTGGGAGGGAACCTCCCTGCTAATAATAGCTCCCTAGGGCCGATGGAACCCC
TGGTCCTGGTGGCCCACAGTGATATTCCCCCAAGCCTGGACAGCCCTCTGGTTCTCGGGACAGCAGCCAC
GGTTCTGCAGCAGGGCAGCTTCAGTGTGGATGACGTGCAGACTGTGAGTGCAGGAGCATTAGGCTGTCTG
GTGGCTCTGCCCATGAAGAACTTGAGTGACGACCCACTGGCTTTGACCTCCAATAGTAACTTAGCAGCAC
ATATCACCACACCGACCTCTTCGAGCACCCCCCGAGAAAATGCCAGTGTCCCGGAACTGCTGGCTCCAAT
CAAGGTGGAGCCGGACTCGCCTTCTCGCCCAGGAGCAGTTGGGCAGCAGGAAGGAAGCCATGGGCTGCCC
CAGTCCACGTTGCCCAGTCCAGCAGAGCAGCACGGTGCCCAGGACACAGAGCTCAGTGCAGGCACTGGCA
ACTTCTATTTGGAAAGTGGGGGCTCAGCAAGAACTGATTACCGAGCCATTCAACTAGCCAAGGAAAAAAA
GCAGAGAGGAGCGGGGAGCAATGCAGGAGCCTCACAGTCTACTCAGAGAAAAATAAAAGAAGGCAAAATG
AGTCCTCCCCATTTCCATGCAAGCCAGAACAGTTGGTTGTGTGGGAGCCTCGTGGTGCCCAGCGGAGGAC
GGCCAGGACCAGCTCCAGCAGCTGGGGTGCAGTGCGGGGCGCAGGGCGTCCAGGTCCAGCTGGTGCAGGA
TGACCCCTCCGGCGAAGGTGTCCTGCCCTCGGCCCGCGGCCCAGCCACCTTCCTCCCCTTCCTCACTGTG
GACCTGCCCGTCTACGTCCTCCAGGAGGTGCTCCCCTCATCTGGAGGCCCTGCTGGACCGGAGGCCACCC
AGTTCCCAGGAAGCACTATCAACCTGCAGGATCTGCAGTAGTAATGAACTAGTCCGTAACTTGAAAGTAT
TTCGATTTCTTGGCTTTATATATCTTGTGGAAAGGACGAATCCCATAACTGGCGTTTGTAGAGACGCGTT
AAGTCGACAATCAACCTCTGGATTACAAAATTTGTGAAAGATTGACTGGTATTCTTAACTATGTTGCTCC
TTTTACGCTATGTGGATACGCTGCTTTAATGCCTTTGTATCATGCTATTGCTTCCCGTATGGCTTTCATT
TTCTCCTCCTTGTATAAATCCTGGTTGCTGTCTCTTTATGAGGAGTTGTGGCCCGTTGTCAGGCAACGTG
GCGTGGTGTGCACTGTGTTTGCTGACGCAACCCCCACTGGTTGGGGCATTGCCACCACCTGTCAGCTCCT
TTCCGGGACTTTCGCTTTCCCCCTCCCTATTGCCACGGCGGAACTCATCGCCGCCTGCCTTGCCCGCTGC
TGGACAGGGGCTCGGCTGTTGGGCACTGACAATTCCGTGGTGTTGTCGGGGAAATCATCGTCCTTTCCTT
GGCTGCTCGCCTGTGTTGCCACCTGGATTCTGCGCGGGACGTCCTTCTGCTACGTCCCTTCGGCCCTCAA
TCCAGCGGACCTTCCTTCCCGCGGCCTGCTGCCGGCTCTGCGGCCTCTTCCGCGTCTTCGCCTTCGCCCT
CAGACGAGTCGGATCTCCCTTTGGGCCGCCTCCCCGCGTCGACTTTAAGACCAATGACTTACAAGGCAGC
TGTAGATCTTAGCCACTTTTTAAAAGAAAAGGGGGGACTGGAAGGGCTAATTCACTCCCAACGAAGACAA
GATCTGCTTTTTGCTTGTACTGGGTCTCTCTGGTTAGACCAGATCTGAGCCTGGGAGCTCTCTGGCTAAC
TAGGGAACCCACTGCTTAAGCCTCAATAAAGCTTGCCTTGAGTGCTTCAAGTAGTGTGTGCCCGTCTGTT
GTGTGACTCTGGTAACTAGAGATCCCTCAGACCCTTTTAGTCAGTGTGGAAAATCTCTAGCAGTACGTAT
AGTAGTTCATGTCATCTTATTATTCAGTATTTATAACTTGCAAAGAAATGAATATCAGAGAGTGAGAGGA
ACTTGTTTATTGCAGCTTATAATGGTTACAAATAAAGCAATAGCATCACAAATTTCACAAATAAAGCATT
TTTTTCACTGCATTCTAGTTGTGGTTTGTCCAAACTCATCAATGTATCTTATCATGTCTGGCTCTAGCTA
TCCCGCCCCTAACTCCGCCCATCCCGCCCCTAACTCCGCCCAGTTCCGCCCATTCTCCGCCCCATGGCTG
ACTAATTTTTTTTATTTATGCAGAGGCCGAGGCCGCCTCGGCCTCTGAGCTATTCCAGAAGTAGTGAGGA
GGCTTTTTTGGAGGCCTAGGGACGTACCCAATTCGCCCTATAGTGAGTCGTATTACGCGCGCTCACTGGC
CGTCGTTTTACAACGTCGTGACTGGGAAAACCCTGGCGTTACCCAACTTAATCGCCTTGCAGCACATCCC
CCTTTCGCCAGCTGGCGTAATAGCGAAGAGGCCCGCACCGATCGCCCTTCCCAACAGTTGCGCAGCCTGA
ATGGCGAATGGG
[124 nt withheld, positions 8273-8396]
C
[91 nt withheld, positions 8398-8488]
A
[49 nt withheld, positions 8490-8538]
CCTTTGACGTTGGAGTCCACGTTCTTT
[37 nt withheld, positions 8566-8602]
ACCCTATCTCGGTCTATTCTTTTGATTTATAAGGGATTTTGCCGATTTCGGCCTATTGGTTAAAAAATGA
GCTGATTTAACAAAAATTTAACGCGAATTTTAACAAAATATTAACGCTTACAATTTAGGTGGCACTTTTC
GGGGAAATGTGCGCGGAACCCCTATTTGTTTATTTTTCTAAATACATTCAAATATGTATCCGCTCATGAG
ACAATAACCCTGATAAATGCTTCAATAATATTGAAAAAGGAAGAGTATGAGTATTCAACATTTCCGTGTC
GCCCTTATTCCCTTTTTTGCGGCATTTTGCCTTCCTGTTTTTGCTCACCCAGAAACGCTGGTGAAAGTAA
AAGATGCTGAAGATCAGTTGGGTGCACGAGTGGGTTACATCGAACTGGATCTCAACAGCGGTAAGATCCT
TGAGAGTTTTCGCCCCGAAGAACGTTTTCCAATGATGAGCACTTTTAAAGTTCTGCTATGTGGCGCGGTA
TTATCCCGTATTGACGCCGGGCAAGAGCAACTCGGTCGCCGCATACACTATTCTCAGAATGACTTGGTTG
AGTACTCACCAGTCACAGAAAAGCATCTTACGGATGGCATGACAGTAAGAGAATTATGCAGTGCTGCCAT
AACCATGAGTGATAACACTGCGGCCAACTTACTTCTGACAACGATCGGAGGACCGAAGGAGCTAACCGCT
TTTTTGCACAACATGGGGGATCATGTAACTCGCCTTGATCGTTGGGAACCGGAGCTGAATGAAGCCATAC
CAAACGACGAGCGTGACACCACGATGCCTGTAGCAATGGCAACAACGTTGCGCAAACTATTAACTGGCGA
ACTACTTACTCTAGCTTCCCGGCAACAATTAATAGACTGGATGGAGGCGGATAAAGTTGCAGGACCACTT
CTGCGCTCGGCCCTTCCGGCTGGCTGGTTTATTGCTGATAAATCTGGAGCCGGTGAGCGTGGGTCTCGCG
GTATCATTGCAGCACTGGGGCCAGATGGTAAGCCCTCCCGTATCGTAGTTATCTACACGACGGGGAGTCA
GGCAACTATGGATGAACGAAATAGACAGATCGCTGAGATAGGTGCCTCACTGATTAAGCATTGGTAACTG
TCAGACCAAGTTTACTCATATATACTTTAGATTGATTTAAAACTTCATTTTTAATTTAAAAGGATCTAGG
TGAAGATCCTTTTTGATAATCTCATGACCAAAATCCCTTAACGTGAGTTTTCGTTCCACTGAGCGTCAGA
CCCCGTAGAAAAGATCAAAGGATCTTCTTGAGATCCTTTTTTTCTGCGCGTAATCTGCTGCTTGCAAACA
AAAAAACCACCGCTACCAGCGGTGGTTTGTTTGCCGGATCAAGAGCTACCAACTCTTTTTCCGAAGGTAA
CTGGCTTCAGCAGAGCGCAGATACCAAATACTGTTCTTCTAGTGTAGCCGTAGTTAGGCCACCACTTCAA
GAACTCTGTAGCACCGCCTACATACCTCGCTCTGCTAATCCTGTTACCAGTGGCTGCTGCCAGTGGCGAT
AAGTCGTGTCTTACCGGGTTGGACTCAAGACGATAGTTACCGGATAAGGCGCAGCGGTCGGGCTGAACGG
GGGGTTCGTGCACACAGCCCAGCTTGGAGCGAACGACCTACACCGAACTGAGATACCTACAGCGTGAGCT
ATGAGAAAGCGCCACGCTTCCCGAAGGGAGAAAGGCGGACAGGTATCCGGTAAGCGGCAGGGTCGGAACA
GGAGAGCGCACGAGGGAGCTTCCAGGGGGAAACGCCTGGTATCTTTATAGTCCTGTCGGGTTTCGCCACC
TCTGACTTGAGCGTCGATTTTTGTGATGCTCGTCAGGGGGGCGGAGCCTATGGAAAAACGCCAGCAACGC
GGCCTTTTTACGGTTCCTGGCCTTTTGCTGGCCTTTTGCTCACATGTTCTTTCCTGCGTTATCCCCTGAT
TCTGTGGATAACCGTATTACCGCCTTTGAGTGAGCTGATACCGCTCGCCGCAGCCGAACGACCGAGCGCA
GCGAGTCAGTGAGCGAGGAAGCGGAAGAGCGCCCAATACGCAAACCGCCTCTCCCCGCGCGTTGGCCGAT
TCATTAATGCAGCTGGCACGACAGGTTTCCCGACTGGAAAGCGGGCAGTGAGCGCAACGCAATTAATGTG
AGTTAGCTCACTCATTAGGCACCCCAGGCTTTACACTTTATGCTTCCGGCTCGTATGTTGTGTGGAATTG
TGAGCGGATAACAATTTCACACAGGAAACAGCTATGACCATGATTACGCCAAGCGCGCAATTAACCCTCA
CTAAAGGGAACAAAAGCTGGAGCTGCAAGC
