>Addgene plasmid #143905 | TFORF1020 | depositor partial sequence | sequence record 283842 | Insert
ACCGCCACCATGGACCTCCCGGCGCTGCTCCCCGCCCCGACTGCGCGCGGAGGGCAACATGGCGGCGGCC
CCGGCCCGCTCCGCCGAGCCCCAGCGCCGCTCGGCGCGAGCCCCGCGCGCCGCCGCCTGCTACTGGTGCG
GGGCCCTGAAGATGGCGGGCCCGGGGCGCGGCCCGGGGAGGCCTCCGGGCCAAGCCCGCCGCCCGCCGAG
GACGACAGCGACGGCGACTCTTTCTTGGTGCTGCTGGAAGTGCCGCACGGCGGCGCTGCCGCCGAGGCTG
CCGGATCACAGGAGGCCGAGCCTGGCTCCCGTGTCAACCTGGCGAGCCGCCCCGAGCAGGGCCCCAGCGG
CCCGGCCGCCCCCCCCGGCCCTGGCGTAGCCCCGGCGGGCGCCGTCACCATCAGCAGCCAGGACCTGCTG
GTGCGTCTCGACCGCGGCGTCCTCGCGCTGTCTGCGCCGCCCGGCCCCGCAACCGCGGGCGCCGCCGCTC
CCCGCCGCGCGCCCCAGGCCTCCGGCCCCAGCACGCCCGGCTACCGCTGCCCCGAGCCGCAGTGCGCGCT
GGCCTTCGCCAAGAAGCACCAGCTCAAGGTGCACCTGCTCACGCACGGCGGCGGTCAGGGCCGGCGGCCC
TTCAAGTGCCCACTGGAGGGCTGTGGTTGGGCCTTCACAACGTCCTACAAGCTCAAGCGGCACCTGCAGT
CGCACGACAAGCTGCGGCCCTTCGGCTGTCCAGTGGGCGGCTGTGGCAAGAAGTTCACTACGGTCTATAA
CCTCAAGGCGCACATGAAGGGCCACGAGCAGGAGAGCCTGTTCAAGTGCGAGGTGTGCGCCGAGCGCTTC
CCCACGCACGCCAAGCTCAGCTCCCACCAGCGCAGCCACTTCGAGCCCGAGCGCCCTTACAAGTGTGACT
TTCCCGGCTGTGAGAAGACATTTATCACAGTGAGTGCCCTGTTTTCCCATAACCGAGCCCACTTCAGGGA
ACAAGAGCTCTTTTCCTGCTCCTTTCCTGGGTGCAGCAAGCAGTATGATAAAGCCTGTCGGCTGAAAATT
CACCTGCGGAGCCATACAGGTGAAAGACCATTTATTTGTGACTCTGACAGCTGTGGCTGGACCTTCACCA
GCATGTCCAAACTTCTAAGGCACAGAAGGAAACATGACGATGACCGGAGGTTTACCTGCCCTGTCGAGGG
CTGTGGGAAATCATTCACCAGAGCAGAGCATCTGAAAGGCCACAGCATAACCCACCTAGGCACAAAGCCG
TTCGAGTGTCCTGTGGAAGGATGTTGCGCGAGGTTCTCCGCTCGTAGCAGTCTGTACATTCACTCTAAGA
AACACGTGCAGGATGTGGGTGCTCCGAAAAGCCGTTGCCCAGTTTCTACCTGCAACAGACTCTTCACCTC
CAAGCACAGCATGAAGGCGCACATGGTCAGACAGCACAGCCGGCGCCAAGATCTCTTACCTCAGCTAGAA
GCTCCGAGTTCTCTTACTCCCAGCAGTGAACTCAGCAGCCCAGGCCAAAGTGAGCTCACTAACATGGATC
TTGCTGCACTCTTCTCTGACACACCTGCCAATGCTAGTGGTTCTGCAGGTGGGTCGGATGAGGCTCTGAA
CTCCGGAATCCTGACTATTGACGTCACTTCTGTGAGCTCCTCTCTGGGAGGGAACCTCCCTGCTAATAAT
AGCTCCCTAGGGCCGATGGAACCCCTGGTCCTGGTGGCCCACAGTGATATTCCCCCAAGCCTGGACAGCC
CTCTGGTTCTCGGGACAGCAGCCACGGTTCTGCAGCAGGGCAGCTTCAGTGTGGATGACGTGCAGACTGT
GAGTGCAGGAGCATTAGGCTGTCTGGTGGCTCTGCCCATGAAGAACTTGAGTGACGACCCACTGGCTTTG
ACCTCCAATAGTAACTTAGCAGCACATATCACCACACCGACCTCTTCGAGCACCCCCCGAGAAAATGCCA
GTGTCCCGGAACTGCTGGCTCCAATCAAGGTGGAGCCGGACTCGCCTTCTCGCCCAGGAGCAGTTGGGCA
GCAGGAAGGAAGCCATGGGCTGCCCCAGTCCACGTTGCCCAGTCCAGCAGAGCAGCACGGTGCCCAGGAC
ACAGAGCTCAGTGCAGGCACTGGCAACTTCTATTTGGAAAGTGGGGGCTCAGCAAGAACTGATTACCGAG
CCATTCAACTAGCCAAGGAAAAAAAGCAGAGAGGAGCGGGGAGCAATGCAGGAGCCTCACAGTCTACTCA
GAGAAAAATAAAAGAAGGCAAAATGAGTCCTCCCCATTTCCATGCAAGCCAGAACAGTTGGTTGTGTGGG
AGCCTCGTGGTGCCCAGCGGAGGACGGCCAGGACCAGCTCCAGCAGCTGGGGTGCAGTGCGGGGCGCAGG
GCGTCCAGGTCCAGCTGGTGCAGGATGACCCCTCCGGCGAAGGTGTCCTGCCCTCGGCCCGCGGCCCAGC
CACCTTCCTCCCCTTCCTCACTGTGGACCTGCCCGTCTACGTCCTCCAGGAGGTGCTCCCCTCATCTGGA
GGCCCTGCTGGACCGGAGGCCACCCAGTTCCCAGGAAGCACTATCAACCTGCAGGATCTGCAGTAGTAAT
GAACTAGTCCGTAACTTGAAAGTATTTCGATTTCTTGGCTTTATATATCTTGTGGAAAGGACGAATCCCA
TAACTGGCGTTTGTAGAG
