>Addgene plasmid #143905 | TFORF1020 | depositor partial sequence | sequence record 283843 | Barcode
ATCCCATAACTGGCGTTTGTAGAG
